Addgene plasmid #91439: pHH0103_YES1-1/1
Purpose: Protein expression and purification of human SH3 domain construct YES1-1/1
Depositing lab: Sachdev Sidhu. Depositing organization: University of Toronto. Publication: Comprehensive Analysis of the Human SH3 Domain Family Reveals a Wide Variety of Non-canonical Specificities. Teyra J, Huang H, Jain S, Guan X, Dong A, Liu Y, Tempel W, Min J, Tong Y, Kim PM, Bader GD, Sidhu SS. Structure. 2017 Oct 3;25(10):1598-1610.e3. doi: 10.1016/j.str.2017.07.017. Epub 2017 Sep 7. PubMed 28890361.
Backbone
  Vector backbone: pHH0103
  Vector type: Bacterial Expression
Growth in bacteria
  Bacterial resistance: Ampicillin, 100 μg/mL
  Growth temperature: 37°C
  Growth strain: DH5alpha
  Copy number: Low Copy
Gene/Insert
  Gene/Insert name: YES1-1/1
  Species: H. sapiens (human)
  Insert size (bp): 227
  Entrez Gene: YES1 (a.k.a. HsT441, P61-YES, Yes, c-yes)
  Cloning method: Restriction Enzyme; 5′ cloning site Sfi1 (unknown if destroyed); 3′ cloning site Not1 (unknown if destroyed)
Terms and licenses: Academic/Nonprofit Terms; Industry Terms: Not Available to Industry
How to cite: pHH0103_YES1-1/1 was a gift from Sachdev Sidhu (Addgene plasmid # 91439 ; http://n2t.net/addgene:91439 ; RRID:Addgene_91439)
