[The description below was written by a language model from this plasmid's Addgene catalogue record and pLannotate feature annotations shown in this document.]
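Description:
pHH0103_YES1-1/1 is a bacterial expression plasmid of about 6.9 kb, built on the pHH0103 backbone, for producing and purifying the SH3 domain of the human tyrosine kinase YES1 in E. coli. It carries a ColE1/pBR322-type origin with the bom region and is selected through the bla (TEM beta-lactamase) gene, which confers ampicillin resistance. The catalogue lists it as low copy, although the rop gene appears only as fragments interrupted by an f1 phage origin. The f1 ori, together with an fd terminator, two M13 gene III fragments and a tetracycline-resistance remnant, suggests the backbone derives from a phagemid-type display vector. These leftovers lie downstream of the terminator and do not appear to belong to the expressed fusion.

The expression cassette is driven by the hybrid tac promoter with a lac operator. A plasmid-borne lacI gene under the up-mutated lacIq promoter supplies abundant repressor, so transcription stays off until it is induced with IPTG. The reading frame encodes a 6xHis tag followed by Schistosoma japonicum glutathione S-transferase, and then the roughly 227 bp YES1 insert, which was cloned between SfiI and NotI sites. The automated annotation labels this segment as a fragment of zebrafish fyn. This most likely reflects the close homology among Src-family SH3 domains rather than a different insert, since the position and size match the catalogued YES1 fragment.

The resulting His-GST-SH3 fusion can be captured on nickel or glutathione resin. The construct belongs to a collection made for a family-wide study of the peptide-binding specificities of human SH3 domains.
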