Features (pLannotate 1.2.2; 21 found; start..end, strand, type, name):
     57..134     +  promoter       lacIq promoter: lacI (mutant); In the lacIq allele, a single base change in the promoter boosts expression of the lacI gene about 10-fold.
    135..1217    +  CDS            lacI: lac repressor; lacI; The lac repressor binds to the lac operator to inhibit transcription in E. coli. This inhibition can be relieved by adding lactose or isopropyl-β-D-thiogalactopyranoside (IPTG).
   1230..1251    +  protein_bind   CAP binding site: CAP binding activates transcription in the presence of cAMP. E. coli catabolite activator protein
   1270..1287    +  promoter       tet promoter (fragment): E. coli promoter for tetracycline efflux protein gene
   1460..1488    +  promoter       tac promoter: strong E. coli promoter; hybrid between the trp and lac UV5 promoters
   1496..1512    +  protein_bind   lac operator: The lac repressor binds to the lac operator to inhibit transcription in E. coli. This inhibition can be relieved by adding lactose or isopropyl-β-D-thiogalactopyranoside (IPTG). lac repressor encoded by lacI
   1597..1614    +  CDS            6xHis: 6xHis affinity tag
   1630..2283    +  CDS            GST26_SCHJA: Experimental evidence at protein level: Swiss-Prot protein existence level 1. GST isoenzymes appear to play a central role in the parasite detoxification system. Other functions are also suspected including a role in increasing the solubility of haematin in the parasite gut. From Schistosoma japonicum (Blood fluke).
   2302..2559    +  CDS            fyna (fragment): FYNA_DANRE - Also known as fyn. Experimental evidence at protein level: Swiss-Prot protein existence level 1. Tyrosine-protein kinase implicated in the control of cell growth. Plays a role in the regulation of intracellular calcium levels. Required in brain development and mature brain function with important roles in the regulation of axon growth, axon guidance, and neurite extension. Role in cntn1-mediated signaling (By similarity). Required for convergent extension cell movements during gastrulation, acting with yes via rhoa. May be required for epiboly to occur, possibly through its effect
   2572..2619    +  terminator     fd terminator (sequence withheld): central terminator from bacteriophage fd (Otsuka and Kunisawa, 1982)
   2624..2836    +  CDS            M13 gene III (fragment) (sequence partly withheld): pIII; III; minor coat protein
   2851..3321    +  CDS            M13 gene III (fragment) (sequence partly withheld): pIII; III; minor coat protein
   3343..3413    +  CDS            TcR (fragment): tetracycline efflux protein; tet; confers resistance to tetracycline
   3655..4035    -  CDS            YPB1_ECOLX: Protein predicted: Swiss-Prot protein existence level 4. From Escherichia coli.
   4052..4203    +  CDS            rop (fragment): Rop protein, which maintains plasmids at low copy number; rop
   4239..4667    -  rep_origin     f1 ori (sequence partly withheld): f1 bacteriophage origin of replication; arrow indicates direction of (+) strand synthesis
   4676..4715    +  CDS            rop (fragment): Rop protein, which maintains plasmids at low copy number; rop
   4817..4957    +  misc_feature   bom: basis of mobility region from pBR322
   5143..5730    -  rep_origin     ori: high-copy-number ColE1/pMB1/pBR322/pUC origin of replication
   5904..6761    -  CDS            bla: BLAT_ECOLX - Experimental evidence at protein level: Swiss-Prot protein existence level 1. TEM-type are the most prevalent beta-lactamases in enterobacteria; they hydrolyze the beta-lactam bond in susceptible beta-lactam antibiotics, thus conferring resistance to penicillins and cephalosporins. TEM-3 and TEM-4 are capable of hydrolyzing cefotaxime and ceftazidime. TEM-5 is capable of hydrolyzing ceftazidime. TEM-6 is capable of hydrolyzing ceftazidime and aztreonam. TEM-8/CAZ-2, TEM- 16/CAZ-7 and TEM-24/CAZ-6 are markedly active against ceftazidime. IRT- 4 shows resistance to beta-lactamase in
   6762..6866    -  promoter       AmpR promoter: bla
>Addgene plasmid #91439 | pHH0103_YES1-1/1 | addgene full sequence | sequence record 192301 | Addgene NGS Result
ACATTAACCTATAAAAATAGGCGTATCACGAGGCCCTTTCGTCTTCAAGAATTCCCGACACCATCGAATG
GTGCAAAACCTTTCGCGGTATGGCATGATAGCGCCCGGAAGAGAGTCAATTCAGGGTGGTGAATGTGAAA
CCAGTAACGTTATACGATGTCGCAGAGTATGCCGGTGTCTCTTATCAGACCGTTTCCCGCGTGGTGAACC
AGGCCAGCCACGTTTCTGCGAAAACGCGGGAAAAAGTGGAAGCGGCGATGGCGGAGCTGAATTACATTCC
CAACCGCGTGGCACAACAACTGGCGGGCAAACAGTCGTTGCTGATTGGCGTTGCCACCTCCAGTCTGGCC
CTGCACGCGCCGTCGCAAATTGTCGCGGCGATTAAATCTCGCGCCGATCAACTGGGTGCCAGCGTGGTGG
TGTCGATGGTAGAACGAAGCGGCGTCGAAGCCTGTAAAGCGGCGGTGCACAATCTTCTCGCGCAACGCGT
CAGTGGGCTGATCATTAACTATCCGCTGGATGACCAGGATGCCATTGCTGTGGAAGCTGCCTGCACTAAT
GTTCCGGCGTTATTTCTTGATGTCTCTGACCAGACACCCATCAACAGTATTATTTTCTCCCATGAAGACG
GTACGCGACTGGGCGTGGAGCATCTGGTCGCATTGGGTCACCAGCAAATCGCGCTGTTAGCGGGCCCATT
AAGTTCTGTCTCGGCGCGTCTGCGTCTGGCTGGCTGGCATAAATATCTCACTCGCAATCAAATTCAGCCG
ATAGCGGAACGGGAAGGCGACTGGAGTGCCATGTCCGGTTTTCAACAAACCATGCAAATGCTGAATGAGG
GCATCGTTCCCACTGCGATGCTGGTTGCCAACGATCAGATGGCGCTGGGCGCAATGCGCGCCATTACCGA
GTCCGGGCTGCGCGTTGGTGCGGATATCTCGGTAGTGGGATACGACGATACCGAAGACAGCTCATGTTAT
ATCCCGCCGTTAACCACCATCAAACAGGATTTTCGCCTGCTGGGGCAAACCAGCGTGGACCGCTTGCTGC
AACTCTCTCAGGGCCAGGCGGTGAAGGGCAATCAGCTGTTGCCCGTCTCACTGGTGAAAAGAAAAACCAC
CCTGGCGCCCAATACGCAAACCGCCTCTCCCCGCGCGTTGGCCGATTCATTAATGCAGCTGGCACGACAG
GTTTCCCGACTGGAAAGCGGGCAGTGAGCGCAACGCAATTAATGTAAGTTAGCTCACTCATTAGGCACAA
TTCTCATGTTTGACAGCTTATCATCGACTGCACGGTGCACCAATGCTTCTGGCGTCAGGCAGCCATCGGA
AGCTGTGGTATGGCTGTGCAGGTCGTAAATCACTGCATAATTCGTGTCGCTCAAGGCGCACTCCCGTTCT
GGATAATGTTTTTTGCGCCGACATCATAACGGTTCTGGCAAATATTCTGAAATGAGCTGTTGACAATTAA
TCATCGGCTCGTATAATGTGTGGAATTGTGAGCGGATAACAATTTCACACAGGAAACAGCCAGTCCGTTT
AGGTGTTTTCACGAGCACTTCACCAACAAGGACCATAGATTATGAAAATCGAAGAACACCATCACCATCA
CCATTCCAGCGGTAAGCTTATGTCCCCTATACTAGGTTATTGGAAAATTAAGGGCCTTGTGCAACCCACT
CGACTTCTTTTGGAATATCTTGAAGAAAAATATGAAGAGCATTTGTATGAGCGCGATGAAGGTGATAAAT
GGCGAAACAAAAAGTTTGAATTGGGTTTGGAGTTTCCCAATCTTCCTTATTATATTGATGGTGATGTTAA
ATTAACACAGTCTATGGCCATCATACGTTATATAGCTGACAAGCACAACATGTTGGGTGGTTGTCCAAAA
GAGCGTGCAGAGATTTCAATGCTTGAAGGAGCGGTTTTGGATATTAGATACGGTGTTTCGAGAATTGCAT
ATAGTAAAGACTTTGAAACTCTCAAAGTTGATTTTCTTAGCAAGCTACCTGAAATGCTGAAAATGTTCGA
AGATCGTTTATGTCATAAAACATATTTAAATGGTGATCATGTAACCCATCCTGACTTCATGTTGTATGAC
GCTCTTGATGTTGTTTTATACATGGACCCAATGTGCCTGGATGCGTTCCCAAAATTAGTTTGTTTTAAAA
AACGTATTGAAGCTATCCCACAAATTGATAAGTACTTGAAATCCAGCAAGTATATAGCATGGCCTTTGCA
GGGCTGGCAAGCCACGTTTGGTGGTGGCGACCATCCTCCAAAATCGGATCTGGAAGTTCTGTTCCAGGGG
CCCCTGTCCAGCGGTCTGGTTCCGCGTGGTTCCGGTACCGCGGCCCAGCCGGCCATGGCCCAGGGCGCGC
TGACCATCTTTGTCGCCCTGTATGATTATGAAGCCCGTACCACCGAAGATCTGTCCTTTAAAAAAGGTGA
ACGTTTCCAGATTATCAACAACACCGAAGGCGATTGGTGGGAAGCACGTTCTATTGCCACCGGTAAAAAC
GGTTACATTCCGTCCAACTATGTTGCACCAGCAGATGCGGCCGCATA
[142 nt withheld, positions 2568-2709]
C
[98 nt withheld, positions 2711-2808]
AGTTTGTACTGGTGACGAAACTCAGTGTCTAGCTAGAGTGGC
[149 nt withheld, positions 2851-2999]
T
[41 nt withheld, positions 3001-3041]
T
[62 nt withheld, positions 3043-3104]
A
[35 nt withheld, positions 3106-3140]
CCTCCCTCAATCGGTTGAATGTCGCCCTTTTGTCTTTGGCGCTGGTAAACCATATGAA
[86 nt withheld, positions 3199-3284]
T
[54 nt withheld, positions 3286-3339]
CTAGCGCCGCCCTATACCTTGTCTGCCTCCCCGCGTTGCGTCGCGGTGCATGGAGCCGGGCCACCTCGAC
CTGAATGGAAGCCGGCGGCACCTCGCTAACGGATTCACCACTCCAAGAATTGGAGCCAATCAATTCTTGC
GGAGAACTGTGAATGCGCAAACCAACCCTTGGCAGAACATATCCATCGCGTCCGCCATCTCCAGCAGCCG
CACGCGGCGCATCTCGGGCAGCGTTGGGTCCTGGCCACGGGTGCGCATGATCGTGCTCCTGTCGTTGAGG
ACCCGGCTAGGCTGGCGGGGTTGCCTTACTGGTTAGCAGAATGAATCACCGATACGCGAGCGAACGTGAA
GCGACTGCTGCTGCAAAACGTCTGCGACCTGAGCAACAACATGAATGGTCTTCGGTTTCCGTGTTTCGTA
AAGTCTGGAAACGCGGAAGTCAGCGCCCTGCACCATTATGTTCCGGATCTGCATCGCAGGATGCTGCTGG
CTACCCTGTGGAACACCTACATCTGTATTAACGAAGCGCTGGCATTGACCCTGAGTGATTTTTCTCTGGT
CCCGCCGCATCCATACCGCCAGTTGTTTACCCTCACAACGTTCCAGTAACCGGGCATGTTCATCATCAGT
AACCCGTATCGTGAGCATCCTCTCTCGTTTCATCGGTATCATTACCCCCATGAACAGAAATCCCCCTTAC
ACGGAGGCATCAGTGACCAAACAGGAAAAAACCGCCCTTAACATGGCCCGCTTTATCAGAAGCCAGACAT
TAACGCTTCTGGAGAAACTCAACGAGCTGGACGCGGATGAACAGGCAGACATCTGTGAATCGCTTCACGA
CCACGCTGATGAGCTTTACCGCAGGATCCGCGAAATTGTAAGCGTTAATATTTTGTTAAAATTCGCGTTA
AATTTTTGTTAAATCAGCTCATTTTTTAACCAATAGGCCGAAATCGGCAAAATCCCTTATAAATCAAAAG
AATAGACCGAGATAGGGT
[37 nt withheld, positions 4338-4374]
AAAGAACGTGGACTCCAACGTCAAAGG
[49 nt withheld, positions 4402-4450]
T
[91 nt withheld, positions 4452-4542]
G
[124 nt withheld, positions 4544-4667]
CGCGGATCCTGCCTCGCGCGTTTCGGTGATGACGGTGAAAACCTCTGACACATGCAGCTCCCGGAGACGG
TCACAGCTTGTCTGTAAGCGGATGCCGGGAGCAGACAAGCCCGTCAGGGCGCGTCAGCGGGTGTTGGCGG
GTGTCGGGGCGCAGCCATGACCCAGTCACGTAGCGATAGCGGAGTGTATACTGGCTTAACTATGCGGCAT
CAGAGCAGATTGTACTGAGAGTGCACCATATGCGGTGTGAAATACCGCACAGATGCGTAAGGAGAAAATA
CCGCATCAGGCGCTCTTCCGCTTCCTCGCTCACTGACTCGCTGCGCTCGGTCGTTCGGCTGCGGCGAGCG
GTATCAGCTCACTCAAAGGCGGTAATACGGTTATCCACAGAATCAGGGGATAACGCAGGAAAGAACATGT
GAGCAAAAGGCCAGCAAAAGGCCAGGAACCGTAAAAAGGCCGCGTTGCTGGCGTTTTTCCATAGGCTCCG
CCCCCCTGACGAGCATCACAAAAATCGACGCTCAAGTCAGAGGTGGCGAAACCCGACAGGACTATAAAGA
TACCAGGGTTTCCCCCTGGAAGCTCCCTCGTGCGCTCTCCTGTTCCGACCCTGCCGCTTACCGGATACCT
GTCCGCCTTTCTCCCTTCGGGAAGCGTGGCGCTTTCTCATAGCTCACGCTGTAGGTATCTCAGTTCGGTG
TAGGTCGTTCGCTCCAAGCTGGGCTGTGTGCACGAACCCCCCGTTCAGCCCGACCGCTGCGCCTTATCCG
GTAACTATCGTCTTGAGTCCAACCCGGTAAGACACGACTTATCGCCACTGGCAGCAGCCACTGGTAACAG
GATTAGCAGAGCGAGGTATGTAGGCGGTGCTACAGAGTTCTTGAAGTGGTGGCCTAACTACGGCTACACT
AGAAGGACAGTATTTGGTATCTGCGCTCTGCTGAAGCCAGTTACCTTCGGAAAAAGAGTTGGTAGCTCTT
GATCCGGCAAACAAACCACCGCTGGTAGCGGTGGTTTTTTTGTTTGCAAGCAGCAGATTACGCGCAGAAA
AAAAGGATCTCAAGAAGATCCTTTGATCTTTTCTACGGGGTCTGACGCTCAGTGGAACGAAAACTCACGT
TAAGGGATTTTGGTCATGAGATTATCAAAAAGGATCTTCACCTAGATCCTTTTAAATTAAAAATGAAGTT
TTAAATCAATCTAAAGTATATATGAGTAAACTTGGTCTGACAGTTACCAATGCTTAATCAGTGAGGCACC
TATCTCAGCGATCTGTCTATTTCGTTCATCCATAGTTGCCTGACTCCCCGTCGTGTAGATAACTACGATA
CGGGAGGGCTTACCATCTGGCCCCAGTGCTGCAATGATACCGCGAGACCCACGCTCACCGGCTCCAGATT
TATCAGCAATAAACCAGCCAGCCGGAAGGGCCGAGCGCAGAAGTGGTCCTGCAACTTTATCCGCCTCCAT
CCAGTCTATTAATTGTTGCCGGGAAGCTAGAGTAAGTAGTTCGCCAGTTAATAGTTTGCGCAACGTTGTT
GCCATTGCTGCAGGCATCGTGGTGTCACGCTCGTCGTTTGGTATGGCTTCATTCAGCTCCGGTTCCCAAC
GATCAAGGCGAGTTACATGATCCCCCATATTGTGCAAAAAAGCGGTTAGCTCCTTCGGTCCTCCGATCGT
TGTCAGAAGTAAGTTGGCCGCAGTGTTATCACTCATGGTTATGGCAGCACTGCATAATTCTCTTACTGTC
ATGCCATCCGTAAGATGCTTTTCTGTGACTGGTGAGTACTCAACCAAGTCATTCTGAGAATAGTGTATGC
GGCGACCGAGTTGCTCTTGCCCGGCGTCAACACGGGATAATACCGCGCCACATAGCAGAACTTTAAAAGT
GCTCATCATTGGAAAACGTTCTTCGGGGCGAAAACTCTCAAGGATCTTACCGCTGTTGAGATCCAGTTCG
ATGTAACCCACTCGTGCACCCAACTGATCTTCAGCATCTTTTACTTTCACCAGCGTTTCTGGGTGAGCAA
AAACAGGAAGGCAAAATGCCGCAAAAAAGGGAATAAGGGCGACACGGAAATGTTGAATACTCATACTCTT
CCTTTTTCAATATTATTGAAGCATTTATCAGGGTTATTGTCTCATGAGCGGATACATATTTGAATGTATT
TAGAAAAATAAACAAATAGGGGTTCCGCGCACATTTCCCCGAAAAGTGCCACCTGACGTCTAAGAAACCA
TTATTATCATG
