>Addgene plasmid #91439 | pHH0103_YES1-1/1 | depositor partial sequence | sequence record 175927 | insert sequence
GGTACCGAATTCGGATCCGCGCGCTGACCATCTTTGTCGCCCTGTATGATTATGAAGCCCGTACCACCGA
AGATTTGTCCTTTAAAAAAGGTGAACGTTTCCAGATTATCAACAACACCGAAGGCGATTGGTGGGAAGCA
CGTTCTATTGCCACCGGTAAAAACGGTTACATTCCGTCCAACTATGTTGCACCAGCAGATGCGGCCGCTA
GCTAAGTCGACGAGCTC
